Addgene plasmid #227992: pRS416-ADH1p-BASU-FRB-HA3
Purpose: Expresses BASU-FRB fusion from ADH1 promoter; yeast BioID
Depositing lab: Joseph Reese. Depositing organization: Pennsylvania State University. Publication: Characterization of BioID tagging systems in budding yeast and exploring the interactome of the Ccr4-Not complex. Pfannenstein J, Tyryshkin M, Gulden ME, Doud EH, Mosley AL, Reese JC. G3 (Bethesda). 2024 Sep 13:jkae221. doi: 10.1093/g3journal/jkae221. PubMed 39271111.
Backbone
  Vector backbone: pRS416
  Vector type: Yeast Expression
  Selectable markers: URA3
Growth in bacteria
  Bacterial resistance: Ampicillin, 100 μg/mL
  Growth temperature: 37°C
  Growth strain: DH5alpha
  Copy number: High Copy
Gene/Insert
  Gene/Insert name: BASU-FRB
  Species: Other
  Promoter: ADH1
  Tag / fusion protein: HA tag (C terminal on insert)
  Cloning method: Ligation Independent Cloning
Terms and licenses: Academic/Nonprofit Terms; Industry Terms: Not Available to Industry
How to cite: pRS416-ADH1p-BASU-FRB-HA3 was a gift from Joseph Reese (Addgene plasmid # 227992 ; http://n2t.net/addgene:227992 ; RRID:Addgene_227992)
