[The description below was written by a language model from this plasmid's Addgene catalogue record and pLannotate feature annotations shown in this document.]
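Description:
pRS416-ADH1p-BASU-FRB-HA3 is a yeast expression plasmid of about 6.8 kb built on the pRS416 shuttle backbone. In Saccharomyces cerevisiae it is maintained as a centromeric plasmid through a CEN6/ARS element, which normally gives low, stable copy number, and it is selected by the URA3 auxotrophic marker, which can also be counterselected with 5-FOA. In E. coli it replicates from a high-copy ColE1/pUC-type origin under ampicillin selection (AmpR with its own promoter). The backbone also retains an f1 phage origin and pBluescript-derived remnants, including lacZα and polylinker fragments, the lac promoter/operator region, and flanking T7 and T3 promoters. These play no role in yeast expression.

The payload is a single open reading frame driven by the S. cerevisiae ADH1 promoter. It begins with BASU, annotated as a fragment of the Bacillus subtilis BirA biotin ligase, an engineered promiscuous ligase used for proximity labelling. BASU is fused to an FRB domain, the FKBP-rapamycin binding domain of human FRAP/mTOR. The feature table matches this domain to the T2098L variant (FRB*), which can bind rapamycin analogues. The fusion ends in a C-terminal triple HA epitope tag for detection. No yeast transcription terminator is annotated downstream of the tag.

The stated purpose is BioID in budding yeast. An FRB fusion is typically recruited by rapamycin-induced dimerisation to a partner protein carrying FKBP, which would let the ligase be brought to a chosen bait on demand so that neighbouring proteins are biotinylated. The record itself does not describe the partner construct or this scheme. The associated study compared BioID tagging systems in yeast and examined the interactome of the Ccr4-Not complex.
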