Features (pLannotate 1.2.2; 23 found; start..end, strand, type, name):
    789..893     -  promoter       AmpR promoter: bla
    930..1433    +  misc_feature   CEN/ARS: S. cerevisiae CEN6 centromere fused to an autonomously replicating sequence
   1501..1536    +  CDS            rop (fragment): Rop protein, which maintains plasmids at low copy number; rop
   1638..1687    +  misc_feature   bom (fragment): basis of mobility region from pBR322
   1695..1910    +  promoter       URA3 promoter: S. cerevisiae URA3
   1911..2714    +  CDS            URA3: orotidine-5'-phosphate decarboxylase, required for uracil biosynthesis; S. cerevisiae URA3; yeast auxotrophic marker, counterselectable with 5-fluoroorotic acid (5-FOA)
   2793..2844    +  misc_feature   bom (fragment): basis of mobility region from pBR322
   2872..3300    -  rep_origin     f1 ori (sequence partly withheld): f1 bacteriophage origin of replication; arrow indicates direction of (+) strand synthesis
   3304..3459    -  CDS            lacZα (fragment): LacZα fragment of β-galactosidase; lacZ fragment
   3467..3485    +  promoter       T7 promoter: promoter for bacteriophage T7 RNA polymerase
   3623..4324    +  promoter       ADH1 promoter: S. cerevisiae ADH1; promoter for alcohol dehydrogenase 1
   4325..4345    -  misc_feature   MCS (fragment): pBluescript multiple cloning site
   4343..5131    +  CDS            birA (fragment): BIRA_BACSU - Experimental evidence at protein level: Swiss-Prot protein existence level 1. Acts both as a biotin--[acetyl-CoA-carboxylase] ligase and a repressor. From Bacillus subtilis (strain 168).
   5153..5431    +  CDS            FRB*: T2098L mutant of FKBP-rapamycin binding domain of human FRAP binds synthetic ligands such as AP21967
   5438..5527    +  CDS            3xHA: three tandem HA epitope tags
   5534..5563    -  misc_feature   MCS (fragment): pBluescript multiple cloning site
   5576..5594    -  promoter       T3 promoter: promoter for bacteriophage T3 RNA polymerase
   5639..5655    -  protein_bind   lac operator: The lac repressor binds to the lac operator to inhibit transcription in E. coli. This inhibition can be relieved by adding lactose or isopropyl-β-D-thiogalactopyranoside (IPTG). lac repressor encoded by lacI
   5663..5693    -  promoter       lac promoter: promoter for the E. coli lac operon
   5708..5729    -  protein_bind   CAP binding site: CAP binding activates transcription in the presence of cAMP. E. coli catabolite activator protein
   5742..5834    -  CDS            lacI (fragment): lac repressor; lacI; The lac repressor binds to the lac operator to inhibit transcription in E. coli. This inhibition can be relieved by adding lactose or isopropyl-β-D-thiogalactopyranoside (IPTG).
   6017..6605    -  rep_origin     ori: high-copy-number ColE1/pMB1/pBR322/pUC origin of replication
   6776..788     -  CDS            AmpR (across the origin): β-lactamase; bla; confers resistance to ampicillin, carbenicillin, and related antibiotics
>Addgene plasmid #227992 | pRS416-ADH1p-BASU-FRB-HA3 | addgene full sequence | sequence record 454051 | Addgene NGS Result
CCCGTCGTGTAGATAACTACGATACGGGAGGGCTTACCATCTGGCCCCAGTGCTGCAATGATACCGCGAG
ACCCACGCTCACCGGCTCCAGATTTATCAGCAATAAACCAGCCAGCCGGAAGGGCCGAGCGCAGAAGTGG
TCCTGCAACTTTATCCGCCTCCATCCAGTCTATTAATTGTTGCCGGGAAGCTAGAGTAAGTAGTTCGCCA
GTTAATAGTTTGCGCAACGTTGTTGCCATTGCTACAGGCATCGTGGTGTCACGCTCGTCGTTTGGTATGG
CTTCATTCAGCTCCGGTTCCCAACGATCAAGGCGAGTTACATGATCCCCCATGTTGTGCAAAAAAGCGGT
TAGCTCCTTCGGTCCTCCGATCGTTGTCAGAAGTAAGTTGGCCGCAGTGTTATCACTCATGGTTATGGCA
GCACTGCATAATTCTCTTACTGTCATGCCATCCGTAAGATGCTTTTCTGTGACTGGTGAGTACTCAACCA
AGTCATTCTGAGAATAGTGTATGCGGCGACCGAGTTGCTCTTGCCCGGCGTCAATACGGGATAATACCGC
GCCACATAGCAGAACTTTAAAAGTGCTCATCATTGGAAAACGTTCTTCGGGGCGAAAACTCTCAAGGATC
TTACCGCTGTTGAGATCCAGTTCGATGTAACCCACTCGTGCACCCAACTGATCTTCAGCATCTTTTACTT
TCACCAGCGTTTCTGGGTGAGCAAAAACAGGAAGGCAAAATGCCGCAAAAAAGGGAATAAGGGCGACACG
GAAATGTTGAATACTCATACTCTTCCTTTTTCAATATTATTGAAGCATTTATCAGGGTTATTGTCTCATG
AGCGGATACATATTTGAATGTATTTAGAAAAATAAACAAATAGGGGTTCCGCGCACATTTCCCCGAAAAG
TGCCACCTGGGTCCTTTTCATCACGTGCTATAAAAATAATTATAATTTAAATTTTTTAATATAAATATAT
AAATTAAAAATAGAAAGTAAAAAAAGAAATTAAAGAAAAAATAGTTTTTGTTTTCCGAAGATGTAAAAGA
CTCTAGGGGGATCGCCAACAAATACTACCTTTTATCTTGCTCTTCCTGCTCTCAGGTATTAATGCCGAAT
TGTTTCATCTTGTCTGTGTAGAAGACCACACACGAAAATCCTGTGATTTTACATTTTACTTATCGTTAAT
CGAATGTATATCTATTTAATCTGCTTTTCTTGTCTAATAAATATATATGTAAAGTACGCTTTTTGTTGAA
ATTTTTTAAACCTTTGTTTATTTTTTTTTCTTCATTCCGTAACTCTTCTACCTTCTTTATTTACTTTCTA
AAATCCAAATACAAAACATAAAAATAAATAAACACAGAGTAAATTCCCAAATTATTCCATCATTAAAAGA
TACGAGGCGCGTGTAAGTTACAGGCAAGCGATCCGTCTAAGAAACCATTATTATCATGACATTAACCTAT
AAAAATAGGCGTATCACGAGGCCCTTTCGTCTCGCGCGTTTCGGTGATGACGGTGAAAACCTCTGACACA
TGCAGCTCCCGGAGACGGTCACAGCTTGTCTGTAAGCGGATGCCGGGAGCAGACAAGCCCGTCAGGGCGC
GTCAGCGGGTGTTGGCGGGTGTCGGGGCTGGCTTAACTATGCGGCATCAGAGCAGATTGTACTGAGAGTG
CACCATACCACCTTTTCAATTCATCATTTTTTTTTTATTCTTTTTTTTGATTTCGGTTTCCTTGAAATTT
TTTTGATTCGGTAATCTCCGAACAGAAGGAAGAACGAAGGAAGGAGCACAGACTTAGATTGGTATATATA
CGCATATGTAGTGTTGAAGAAACATGAAATTGCCCAGTATTCTTAACCCAACTGCACAGAACAAAAACCT
GCAGGAAACGAAGATAAATCATGTCGAAAGCTACATATAAGGAACGTGCTGCTACTCATCCTAGTCCTGT
TGCTGCCAAGCTATTTAATATCATGCACGAAAAGCAAACAAACTTGTGTGCTTCATTGGATGTTCGTACC
ACCAAGGAATTACTGGAGTTAGTTGAAGCATTAGGTCCCAAAATTTGTTTACTAAAAACACATGTGGATA
TCTTGACTGATTTTTCCATGGAGGGCACAGTTAAGCCGCTAAAGGCATTATCCGCCAAGTACAATTTTTT
ACTCTTCGAAGACAGAAAATTTGCTGACATTGGTAATACAGTCAAATTGCAGTACTCTGCGGGTGTATAC
AGAATAGCAGAATGGGCAGACATTACGAATGCACACGGTGTGGTGGGCCCAGGTATTGTTAGCGGTTTGA
AGCAGGCGGCAGAAGAAGTAACAAAGGAACCTAGAGGCCTTTTGATGTTAGCAGAATTGTCATGCAAGGG
CTCCCTATCTACTGGAGAATATACTAAGGGTACTGTTGACATTGCGAAGAGCGACAAAGATTTTGTTATC
GGCTTTATTGCTCAAAGAGACATGGGTGGAAGAGATGAAGGTTACGATTGGTTGATTATGACACCCGGTG
TGGGTTTAGATGACAAGGGAGACGCATTGGGTCAACAGTATAGAACCGTGGATGATGTGGTCTCTACAGG
ATCTGACATTATTATTGTTGGAAGAGGACTATTTGCAAAGGGAAGGGATGCTAAGGTAGAGGGTGAACGT
TACAGAAAAGCAGGCTGGGAAGCATATTTGAGAAGATGCGGCCAGCAAAACTAAAAAACTGTATTATAAG
TAAATGCATGTATACTAAACTCACAAATTAGAGCTTCAATTTAATTATATCAGTTATTACCCTATGCGGT
GTGAAATACCGCACAGATGCGTAAGGAGAAAATACCGCATCAGGAAATTGTAAGCGTTAATATTTTGTTA
AAATTCGCGTTAAATTTTTGTTAAATCAGCTCATTTTTTAACCAATAGGCCGAAATCGGCAAAATCCCTT
ATAAATCAAAAGAATAGACCGAGATAGGGT
[37 nt withheld, positions 2971-3007]
AAAGAACGTGGACTCCAACGTCAAAGG
[49 nt withheld, positions 3035-3083]
T
[91 nt withheld, positions 3085-3175]
G
[124 nt withheld, positions 3177-3300]
CCATTCGCCATTCAGGCTGCGCAACTGTTGGGAAGGGCGATCGGTGCGGGCCTCTTCGCTATTACGCCAG
CTGGCGAAAGGGGGATGTGCTGCAAGGCGATTAAGTTGGGTAACGCCAGGGTTTTCCCAGTCACGACGTT
GTAAAACGACGGCCAGTGAGCGCGCGTAATACGACTCACTATAGGGCGAATTGGGTACCAAGGGAACTTT
ACACTTCTCCTATGCACATATATTAATTAAAGTCCAATGCTAGTAGAGAAGGGGGGTAACACCCCTCCGC
GCTCTTTTCCGATTTTTTTCTAAACCGTGGAATATTTCGGATATCCTTTTGTTGTTTCCGGGTGTACAAT
ATGGACTTCCTCTTTTCTGGCAACCAAACCCATACATCGGGATTCCTATAATACCTTCGTTGGTCTCCCT
AACATGTAGGTGGCGGAGGGGAGATATACAATAGAACAGATACCAGACAAGACATAATGGGCTAAACAAG
ACTACACCAATTACACTGCCTCATTGATGGTGGTACATAACGAACTAATACTGTAGCCCTAGACTTGATA
GCCATCATCATATCGAAGTTTCACTACCCTTTTTCCATTTGCCATCTATTGAAGTAATAATAGGCGCATG
CAACTTCTTTTCTTTTTTTTTCTTTTCTCTCTCCCCCGTTGTTGTCTCACCATATCCGCAATGACAAAAA
AATGATGGAAGACACTAAAGGAAAAAATTAACGACAAAGACAGCACCAACAGATGTCGTTGTTCCAGAGC
TGATGAGGGGTATCTCGAAGCACACGAAACTTTTTCCTTCCTTCATTCACGCACACTACTCTCTAATGAG
CAACGGTATACGGCCTTCCTTCCAGTTACTTGAATTTGAAATAAACAAAAGTTTGCTGTCTTGCTATCAA
GTATAAATAGACCTGCAATTATTAATCTTTTGTTTCCTCGTCATTGTTCTCGTTCCCTTTCTTCCTTGTT
TCTTTTTCTGCACAATATTTCAAGCTATACCAAGCATACAATCAGTCGACGGTATCGATAAGCTTAAAAT
GTCTGGCAAGCTGAGCGAAAGTGAGATTAGATTCGGTTTAAAAACTGAGGTCATGGGTCAACATTTGATA
TACCATGACGTACTGTCTAGCACACAAAAGACCGCTCACGAGTTAGCAAACAATAACGCTCCCGAAGGTA
CATTGGTCGTTGCGGATAAACAAACGGCTGGTAGAGGCGGAATGAGTAGGGTCTGGCATTCACAAGAAGG
AAATGGTGTGTGGATGTCCTTGATACTAAGGCCAGACATACCGTTACAAAAAACCCCGCAACTAACCCTT
TTGGCTGCGGTGGCCGTGGTTCAGGGGATCGAGGAAGCCGCTGGGATCCAAACGGACATAAAATGGCCGA
ATGACATTCTAATCAACGGCAAAAAAACAGTCGGGATTCTGACCGAAATGCAAGCCGAAGAGGACAGGGT
AAGAAGTGTGATCATTGGGATTGGCATCAATGTAAATCAGCAACCTAATGATTTCCCGGACGAATTAAAG
GACATAGCCACCTCTCTTAGCCAAGCCGCTGGCGAAAAAATAGACCGTGCTGGAGTGATCCAGCATATAC
TTCTATGCTTTGAGAAGAGGTACAGAGACTACATGACTCATGGTTTTACGCCAATAAAGCTGTTGTGGGA
ATCCTACGCTCTGGGAATAGGAACTAACATGCGTGCTAGAACACTGAATGGTACATTTTACGGTAAGGCC
CTAGGGATTGACGACGAAGGTGTACTTCTTCTTGAGACAAACGAGGGCATAAAAAAGATATACAGTGCTG
ACATATCTTTGAGGGGTTCTGGTGGTGCTAGCATCCTCTGGCATGAGATGTGGCATGAAGGCCTGGAAGA
GGCATCTCGTTTGTACTTTGGGGAAAGGAACGTGAAAGGCATGTTTGAGGTGCTGGAGCCCTTGCATGCT
ATGATGGAACGGGGCCCCCAGACTCTGAAGGAAACATCCTTTAATCAGGCCTATGGTCGAGATTTAATGG
AGGCCCAAGAGTGGTGCAGGAAGTACATGAAATCAGGGAATGTCAAGGACCTCCTCCAAGCCTGGGACCT
CTATTATCATGTGTTCCGACGAATCTCAAAGCTCGAGTACCCATACGATGTTCCTGACTATGCGGGCTAT
CCGTATGACGTCCCGGACTATGCAGGATCTTATCCATATGACGTTCCAGATTACGCTGCTTGATCTAGAG
CGGCCGCCACCGCGGTGGAGCTCCAGCTTTTGTTCCCTTTAGTGAGGGTTAATTGCGCGCTTGGCGTAAT
CATGGTCATAGCTGTTTCCTGTGTGAAATTGTTATCCGCTCACAATTCCACACAACATACGAGCCGGAAG
CATAAAGTGTAAAGCCTGGGGTGCCTAATGAGTGAGCTAACTCACATTAATTGCGTTGCGCTCACTGCCC
GCTTTCCAGTCGGGAAACCTGTCGTGCCAGCTGCATTAATGAATCGGCCAACGCGCGGGGAGAGGCGGTT
TGCGTATTGGGCGCTCTTCCGCTTCCTCGCTCACTGACTCGCTGCGCTCGGTCGTTCGGCTGCGGCGAGC
GGTATCAGCTCACTCAAAGGCGGTAATACGGTTATCCACAGAATCAGGGGATAACGCAGGAAAGAACATG
TGAGCAAAAGGCCAGCAAAAGGCCAGGAACCGTAAAAAGGCCGCGTTGCTGGCGTTTTTCCATAGGCTCC
GCCCCCCTGACGAGCATCACAAAAATCGACGCTCAAGTCAGAGGTGGCGAAACCCGACAGGACTATAAAG
ATACCAGGCGTTTCCCCCTGGAAGCTCCCTCGTGCGCTCTCCTGTTCCGACCCTGCCGCTTACCGGATAC
CTGTCCGCCTTTCTCCCTTCGGGAAGCGTGGCGCTTTCTCATAGCTCACGCTGTAGGTATCTCAGTTCGG
TGTAGGTCGTTCGCTCCAAGCTGGGCTGTGTGCACGAACCCCCCGTTCAGCCCGACCGCTGCGCCTTATC
CGGTAACTATCGTCTTGAGTCCAACCCGGTAAGACACGACTTATCGCCACTGGCAGCAGCCACTGGTAAC
AGGATTAGCAGAGCGAGGTATGTAGGCGGTGCTACAGAGTTCTTGAAGTGGTGGCCTAACTACGGCTACA
CTAGAAGAACAGTATTTGGTATCTGCGCTCTGCTGAAGCCAGTTACCTTCGGAAAAAGAGTTGGTAGCTC
TTGATCCGGCAAACAAACCACCGCTGGTAGCGGTGGTTTTTTTGTTTGCAAGCAGCAGATTACGCGCAGA
AAAAAAGGATCTCAAGAAGATCCTTTGATCTTTTCTACGGGGTCTGACGCTCAGTGGAACGAAAACTCAC
GTTAAGGGATTTTGGTCATGAGATTATCAAAAAGGATCTTCACCTAGATCCTTTTAAATTAAAAATGAAG
TTTTAAATCAATCTAAAGTATATATGAGTAAACTTGGTCTGACAGTTACCAATGCTTAATCAGTGAGGCA
CCTATCTCAGCGATCTGTCTATTTCGTTCATCCATAGTTGCCTGACTC
